Addgene plasmid #161279: pDONR221-SLC30A2_STOP
Purpose: Gateway entry clone with codon-optimized ORF sequence for subcloning into custom expression vectors. Contains a STOP codon at the end of the codon-optimized ORF sequence.
Depositing lab: RESOLUTE Consortium & Giulio Superti-Furga. Depositing organization: CeMM Research Center for Molecular Medicine. Publication: The RESOLUTE consortium: unlocking SLC transporters for drug discovery. Superti-Furga G, Lackner D, Wiedmer T, Ingles-Prieto A, Barbosa B, Girardi E, Goldmann U, Gurtl B, Klavins K, Klimek C, Lindinger S, Lineiro-Retes E, Muller AC, Onstein S, Redinger G, Reil D, Sedlyarov V, Wolf G, Crawford M, Everley R, ... Steppan CM. Nat Rev Drug Discov. 2020 Jul;19(7):429-430. doi: 10.1038/d41573-020-00056-6. PubMed 32265506.
Backbone
  Vector backbone: pDONR221
  Backbone manufacturer: ThermoFisher Scientific
  Backbone size w/o insert (bp): 2550
  Vector type: Mammalian Expression
Growth in bacteria
  Bacterial resistance: Kanamycin, 50 μg/mL
  Growth temperature: 37°C
  Growth strain: NEB Stable
  Copy number: High Copy
Gene/Insert
  Gene/Insert name: SLC30A2 (alt name: ZNT2)
  Species: H. sapiens (human)
  Insert size (bp): 972
  Entrez Gene: SLC30A2 (a.k.a. ZNT2, ZnT-2, PP12488, FLJ36708, MGC11303)
  Cloning method: Gateway Cloning
  Sequencing primers: 5′ M13-fwd; 3′ M13-rev
Terms and licenses: Academic/Nonprofit Terms; Industry Terms
Depositor comments: This plasmid contains a STOP codon at the end of the codon-optimized ORF. For the version of this plasmid that does not contain a STOP codon, please see Addgene plasmid 132113 For more information on the full Resolute plasmid collection, please see www.addgene.org/depositor-collections/re-solute/. Please provide your feedback on this plasmid to the RESOLUTE consortium by filling out their RESOLUTE repository feedback form: https://forms.office.com/Pages/ResponsePage.aspx?id=0e05yklzmkS7rjFGQL4N7z4feCLQvEJAmVcOCM_u885UN1JJRko0Ukg4TVQwNTZLOUxPQVJWT1NHUCQlQCN0PWcu
How to cite: pDONR221-SLC30A2_STOP was a gift from RESOLUTE Consortium & Giulio Superti-Furga (Addgene plasmid # 161279 ; http://n2t.net/addgene:161279 ; RRID:Addgene_161279)
