[The description below was written by a language model from this plasmid's Addgene catalogue record and pLannotate feature annotations shown in this document.]
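Description:
pDONR221-SLC30A2_STOP is a Gateway entry clone built on the pDONR221 backbone and carrying a codon-optimized open reading frame for human SLC30A2, also known as ZNT2. The sequenced plasmid is about 3.5 kb. It is maintained in E. coli from a high-copy ColE1/pUC-type origin and selected with kanamycin through an aminoglycoside phosphotransferase (KanR) gene. Although the catalogue lists the vector type as mammalian expression, the feature table shows no eukaryotic promoter or polyadenylation signal. The plasmid is therefore a shuttle for the ORF rather than an expression construct in its own right.

The roughly 970 bp SLC30A2 coding sequence lies between attL1 and attL2, the recombination sites recognised by LR Clonase. An LR reaction transfers the ORF directionally into any attR-containing destination vector, which then supplies the promoter, tags and selection appropriate to the experiment. This version keeps a stop codon at the end of the ORF, so it suits untagged expression or N-terminal fusions and cannot be read through into a C-terminal tag. The depositor notes that a companion clone without the stop codon exists for that purpose.

The remaining backbone elements are standard for pDONR221. rrnB T1 and T2 terminators upstream of the cassette insulate it from read-through transcription, a T7 promoter sits next to attL2, and M13 forward and reverse primer sites are used for sequencing. Short lacI and lacZα fragments are also annotated and appear to be non-functional remnants. The plasmid belongs to a consortium collection of solute carrier (SLC) transporter clones made for transporter research and drug discovery.
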