Features (pLannotate 1.2.2; 10 found; start..end, strand, type, name):
      1..100     +  protein_bind   attL1: mutant version of attL; recombination site for the Gateway® LR reaction LR Clonase™
    106..1074    +  CDS            SLC30A2: ZNT2_HUMAN - Also known as ZNT2. Experimental evidence at protein level: Swiss-Prot protein existence level 1. From Homo sapiens (Human).
   1079..1178    -  protein_bind   attL2: mutant version of attL; recombination site for the Gateway® LR reaction LR Clonase™
   1196..1214    -  promoter       T7 promoter: promoter for bacteriophage T7 RNA polymerase
   1348..2157    +  CDS            KanR: aminoglycoside phosphotransferase; aph(3')-Ia; confers resistance to kanamycin in bacteria or G418 (Geneticin®) in eukaryotes
   2304..2892    +  rep_origin     ori: high-copy-number ColE1/pMB1/pBR322/pUC origin of replication
   3075..3167    +  CDS            lacI (fragment): lac repressor; lacI; The lac repressor binds to the lac operator to inhibit transcription in E. coli. This inhibition can be relieved by adding lactose or isopropyl-β-D-thiogalactopyranoside (IPTG).
   3222..3249    -  terminator     rrnB T2 terminator: transcription terminator T2 from the E. coli rrnB gene
   3381..3424    +  terminator     rrnB T1 terminator: Escherichia coli rrnB; transcription terminator T1 from the E. coli rrnB gene
   3471..3507    -  CDS            lacZα (fragment): LacZα fragment of β-galactosidase; lacZ fragment
>Addgene plasmid #161279 | pDONR221-SLC30A2_STOP | addgene full sequence | sequence record 369763 | Addgene NGS Result
CAAATAATGATTTTATTTTGACTGATAGTGACCTGTTCGTTGCAACACATTGATGAGCAATGCTTTTTTA
TAATGCCAACTTTGTACAAAAAAGCAGGCTCCACCATGGAGGCCAAGGAGAAGCAGCACCTGCTGGACGC
AAGGCCAGCAATCAGATCCTACACCGGATCTCTGTGGCAGGAGGGAGCAGGATGGATCCCACTGCCTAGG
CCAGGACTGGATCTGCAGGCAATCGAGCTGGCAGCACAGTCCAACCACCACTGCCACGCACAGAAGGGAC
CAGACTCTCACTGTGATCCTAAGAAGGGCAAGGCCCAGAGACAGCTGTATGTGGCCAGCGCCATCTGCCT
GCTGTTTATGATAGGCGAAGTAGTTGAGATCCTGGGCGCCCTGGTGTCTGTGCTGAGCATCTGGGTGGTG
ACCGGCGTGCTGGTGTACCTGGCCGTGGAGAGGCTGATCTCTGGCGACTATGAGATCGATGGCGGCACCA
TGCTGATCACAAGCGGCTGTGCCGTGGCCGTGAATATCATCATGGGACTGACACTGCACCAGAGCGGACA
CGGACACTCCCACGGCACCACAAACCAGCAGGAGGAGAATCCTTCCGTGCGCGCCGCCTTCATCCACGTG
ATCGGCGACTTTATGCAGTCTATGGGCGTGCTGGTGGCCGCCTACATCCTGTATTTCAAGCCAGAGTACA
AGTATGTGGACCCCATCTGCACCTTCGTGTTTAGCATCCTGGTGCTGGGCACCACACTGACAATCCTGAG
GGATGTGATCCTGGTGCTGATGGAGGGCACCCCTAAGGGCGTGGACTTTACAGCCGTGCGCGATCTGCTG
CTGTCTGTGGAGGGAGTGGAGGCCCTGCACAGCCTGCACATCTGGGCACTGACCGTGGCACAGCCAGTGC
TGTCCGTGCACATCGCCATCGCCCAGAACACCGATGCCCAGGCCGTGCTGAAGACAGCCAGCTCCCGGCT
GCAGGGCAAGTTCCACTTTCACACCGTGACAATCCAGATCGAGGACTACAGCGAGGACATGAAGGATTGC
CAGGCCTGTCAGGGCCCCTCCGATTAAGACCCAGCTTTCTTGTACAAAGTTGGCATTATAAGAAAGCATT
GCTTATCAATTTGTTGCAACGAACAGGTCACTATCAGTCAAAATAAAATCATTATTTGCCATCCAGCTGA
TATCCCCTATAGTGAGTCGTATTACATGGTCATAGCTGTTTCCTGGCAGCTCTGGCCCGTGTCTCAAAAT
CTCTGATGTTACATTGCACAAGATAAAAATATATCATCATGAACAATAAAACTGTCTGCTTACATAAACA
GTAATACAAGGGGTGTTATGAGCCATATTCAACGGGAAACGTCGAGGCCGCGATTAAATTCCAACATGGA
TGCTGATTTATATGGGTATAAATGGGCTCGCGATAATGTCGGGCAATCAGGTGCGACAATCTATCGCTTG
TATGGGAAGCCCGATGCGCCAGAGTTGTTTCTGAAACATGGCAAAGGTAGCGTTGCCAATGATGTTACAG
ATGAGATGGTCAGACTAAACTGGCTGACGGAATTTATGCCTCTTCCGACCATCAAGCATTTTATCCGTAC
TCCTGATGATGCATGGTTACTCACCACTGCGATCCCCGGAAAAACAGCATTCCAGGTATTAGAAGAATAT
CCTGATTCAGGTGAAAATATTGTTGATGCGCTGGCAGTGTTCCTGCGCCGGTTGCATTCGATTCCTGTTT
GTAATTGTCCTTTTAACAGCGATCGCGTATTTCGTCTCGCTCAGGCGCAATCACGAATGAATAACGGTTT
GGTTGATGCGAGTGATTTTGATGACGAGCGTAATGGCTGGCCTGTTGAACAAGTCTGGAAAGAAATGCAT
AAACTTTTGCCATTCTCACCGGATTCAGTCGTCACTCATGGTGATTTCTCACTTGATAACCTTATTTTTG
ACGAGGGGAAATTAATAGGTTGTATTGATGTTGGACGAGTCGGAATCGCAGACCGATACCAGGATCTTGC
CATCCTATGGAACTGCCTCGGTGAGTTTTCTCCTTCATTACAGAAACGGCTTTTTCAAAAATATGGTATT
GATAATCCTGATATGAATAAATTGCAGTTTCATTTGATGCTCGATGAGTTTTTCTAATCAGAATTGGTTA
ATTGGTTGTAACACTGGCAGAGCATTACGCTGACTTGACGGGACGGCGCAAGCTCATGACCAAAATCCCT
TAACGTGAGTTACGCGTCGTTCCACTGAGCGTCAGACCCCGTAGAAAAGATCAAAGGATCTTCTTGAGAT
CCTTTTTTTCTGCGCGTAATCTGCTGCTTGCAAACAAAAAAACCACCGCTACCAGCGGTGGTTTGTTTGC
CGGATCAAGAGCTACCAACTCTTTTTCCGAAGGTAACTGGCTTCAGCAGAGCGCAGATACCAAATACTGT
TCTTCTAGTGTAGCCGTAGTTAGGCCACCACTTCAAGAACTCTGTAGCACCGCCTACATACCTCGCTCTG
CTAATCCTGTTACCAGTGGCTGCTGCCAGTGGCGATAAGTCGTGTCTTACCGGGTTGGACTCAAGACGAT
AGTTACCGGATAAGGCGCAGCGGTCGGGCTGAACGGGGGGTTCGTGCACACAGCCCAGCTTGGAGCGAAC
GACCTACACCGAACTGAGATACCTACAGCGTGAGCTATGAGAAAGCGCCACGCTTCCCGAAGGGAGAAAG
GCGGACAGGTATCCGGTAAGCGGCAGGGTCGGAACAGGAGAGCGCACGAGGGAGCTTCCAGGGGGAAACG
CCTGGTATCTTTATAGTCCTGTCGGGTTTCGCCACCTCTGACTTGAGCGTCGATTTTTGTGATGCTCGTC
AGGGGGGCGGAGCCTATGGAAAAACGCCAGCAACGCGGCCTTTTTACGGTTCCTGGCCTTTTGCTGGCCT
TTTGCTCACATGTTCTTTCCTGCGTTATCCCCTGATTCTGTGGATAACCGTATTACCGCCTTTGAGTGAG
CTGATACCGCTCGCCGCAGCCGAACGACCGAGCGCAGCGAGTCAGTGAGCGAGGAAGCGGAAGAGCGCCC
AATACGCAAACCGCCTCTCCCCGCGCGTTGGCCGATTCATTAATGCAGCTGGCACGACAGGTTTCCCGAC
TGGAAAGCGGGCAGTGAGCGCAACGCAATTAATACGCGTACCGCTAGCCAGGAAGAGTTTGTAGAAACGC
AAAAAGGCCATCCGTCAGGATGGCCTTCTGCTTAGTTTGATGCCTGGCAGTTTATGGCGGGCGTCCTGCC
CGCCACCCTCCGGGCCGTTGCTTCACAACGTTCAAATCCGCTCCCGGCGGATTTGTCCTACTCAGGAGAG
CGTTCACCGACAAACAACAGATAAAACGAAAGGCCCAGTCTTCCGACTGAGCCTTTCGTTTTATTTGATG
CCTGGCAGTTCCCTACTCTCGCGTTAACGCTAGCATGGATGTTTTCCCAGTCACGACGTTGTAAAACGAC
GGCCAGTCTTAAGCTCGGGCCC
