>Addgene plasmid #161279 | pDONR221-SLC30A2_STOP | depositor partial sequence | sequence record 312493 | Codon-optimized ORF of SLC30A2
ATGGAGGCCAAGGAGAAGCAGCACCTGCTGGACGCAAGGCCAGCAATCAGATCCTACACCGGATCTCTGT
GGCAGGAGGGAGCAGGATGGATCCCACTGCCTAGGCCAGGACTGGATCTGCAGGCAATCGAGCTGGCAGC
ACAGTCCAACCACCACTGCCACGCACAGAAGGGACCAGACTCTCACTGTGATCCTAAGAAGGGCAAGGCC
CAGAGACAGCTGTATGTGGCCAGCGCCATCTGCCTGCTGTTTATGATAGGCGAAGTAGTTGAGATCCTGG
GCGCCCTGGTGTCTGTGCTGAGCATCTGGGTGGTGACCGGCGTGCTGGTGTACCTGGCCGTGGAGAGGCT
GATCTCTGGCGACTATGAGATCGATGGCGGCACCATGCTGATCACAAGCGGCTGTGCCGTGGCCGTGAAT
ATCATCATGGGACTGACACTGCACCAGAGCGGACACGGACACTCCCACGGCACCACAAACCAGCAGGAGG
AGAATCCTTCCGTGCGCGCCGCCTTCATCCACGTGATCGGCGACTTTATGCAGTCTATGGGCGTGCTGGT
GGCCGCCTACATCCTGTATTTCAAGCCAGAGTACAAGTATGTGGACCCCATCTGCACCTTCGTGTTTAGC
ATCCTGGTGCTGGGCACCACACTGACAATCCTGAGGGATGTGATCCTGGTGCTGATGGAGGGCACCCCTA
AGGGCGTGGACTTTACAGCCGTGCGCGATCTGCTGCTGTCTGTGGAGGGAGTGGAGGCCCTGCACAGCCT
GCACATCTGGGCACTGACCGTGGCACAGCCAGTGCTGTCCGTGCACATCGCCATCGCCCAGAACACCGAT
GCCCAGGCCGTGCTGAAGACAGCCAGCTCCCGGCTGCAGGGCAAGTTCCACTTTCACACCGTGACAATCC
AGATCGAGGACTACAGCGAGGACATGAAGGATTGCCAGGCCTGTCAGGGCCCCTCCGATTAA
